Addgene plasmid #200799: CLIPf-KIF5B-SNAPf-HisTag-FLAG
Purpose: Mammalian expression of CLIPf-KIF5B-SNAPf-HisTag-FLAG
Depositing lab: Alison Twelvetrees. Depositing organization: University of Sheffield. Publication: Kinesin-1 is highly flexible and adopts an open conformation in the absence of cargo. Smith ER, Turner ED, Abdelhamid MAS, Craggs TD, Twelvetrees AE. iScience. 2026 Feb 2;29(3):114875. doi: 10.1016/j.isci.2026.114875. eCollection 2026 Mar 20. PubMed 41732280.
Backbone
  Vector backbone: pCLAP
  Backbone size w/o insert (bp): 6558
  Vector type: Mammalian Expression
  Selectable markers: Neomycin (select with G418)
Growth in bacteria
  Bacterial resistance: Ampicillin, 100 μg/mL
  Growth temperature: 37°C
  Growth strain: DH5alpha
  Copy number: High Copy
Gene/Insert
  Gene/Insert name: KIF5B
  Species: H. sapiens (human)
  Insert size (bp): 2892
  Entrez Gene: KIF5B (a.k.a. HEL-S-61, KINH, KNS, KNS1, UKHC)
  Promoter: CMV & T7
  Tag / fusion protein: CLIPf (N terminal on backbone); SNAPf, HisTag, FLAG (C terminal on backbone)
  Cloning method: Restriction Enzyme; 5′ cloning site BamHI (not destroyed); 3′ cloning site EcoRI (not destroyed)
  Sequencing primers: 5′ AGCGAGTCTCACCTGGCC; 3′ TGCAGCCAGGTGGCTGTAGGA
Terms and licenses: Academic/Nonprofit Terms; Industry Terms: Not Available to Industry
Depositor comments: Please visit https://doi.org/10.1101/2024.12.20.629623 for bioRxiv preprint.
How to cite: CLIPf-KIF5B-SNAPf-HisTag-FLAG was a gift from Alison Twelvetrees (Addgene plasmid # 200799 ; http://n2t.net/addgene:200799 ; RRID:Addgene_200799)
