[The description below was written by a language model from this plasmid's Addgene catalogue record and pLannotate feature annotations shown in this document.]
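Description:
CLIPf-KIF5B-SNAPf-HisTag-FLAG is a mammalian expression plasmid built on the pCLAP backbone that produces full-length human kinesin-1 heavy chain (KIF5B) flanked by two orthogonal self-labelling protein tags. It is propagated in E. coli through a high-copy ColE1/pUC-type origin with ampicillin selection (AmpR under its own bla promoter), and it also carries an f1 origin. For selection in mammalian cells, an SV40 early promoter drives a neomycin phosphotransferase gene terminated by an SV40 poly(A) signal, allowing G418 selection. Small lac regulatory, lacI, ble and bom fragments in the annotation appear to be backbone remnants.

The expression cassette uses the CMV enhancer and immediate early promoter, followed by a T7 promoter that could support in vitro transcription. The open reading frame begins with CLIPf, continues into the roughly 2.9 kb KIF5B coding sequence cloned between retained BamHI and EcoRI sites, and ends with SNAPf, a His tag and a FLAG epitope before a bGH polyadenylation signal. The automated annotation labels both flanking tags as fragments of human MGMT, which is expected because SNAP and CLIP tags are engineered derivatives of that alkyltransferase; they react covalently with benzylguanine and benzylcytosine substrates respectively, so each end of the motor can be labelled with a different dye. The His tag is not called separately in the feature table, and the FLAG sequence appears as a partial match to a multi-FLAG reference. The His and FLAG tags provide handles for affinity purification and detection. The associated publication concerns the flexibility and conformation of kinesin-1 without cargo, consistent with dual-site labelling of purified protein for conformational measurements, though the record itself states only mammalian expression as the purpose.
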