Features (pLannotate 1.2.2; 23 found; start..end, strand, type, name):
     25..228     +  promoter       CMV promoter: human cytomegalovirus (CMV) immediate early promoter
    224..257     +  LTR            5' LTR (truncated) (fragment): truncated 5' long terminal repeat (LTR) from HIV-1
    273..291     +  promoter       T7 promoter: promoter for bacteriophage T7 RNA polymerase
    333..884     +  CDS            MGMT (fragment): MGMT_HUMAN - Experimental evidence at protein level: Swiss-Prot protein existence level 1. Involved in the cellular defense against the biological effects of O6-methylguanine (O6-MeG) and O4-methylthymine (O4-MeT) in DNA. Repairs the methylated nucleobase in DNA by stoichiometrically transferring the methyl group to a cysteine residue in the enzyme. This is a suicide reaction: the enzyme is irreversibly inactivated. From Homo sapiens (Human).
    885..3773    +  CDS            KIF5B: KINH_HUMAN - Also known as KNS, KNS1. Experimental evidence at protein level: Swiss-Prot protein existence level 1. Microtubule-dependent motor required for normal distribution of mitochondria and lysosomes. Can induce formation of neurite-like membrane protrusions in non-neuronal cells in a ZFYVE27-dependent manner (By similarity). Regulates centrosome and nuclear positioning during mitotic entry. During the G2 phase of the cell cycle in a BICD2- dependent manner, antagonizes dynein function and drives the separation of nuclei and centrosomes (PubMed:20386726). Required for anterograde axonal
   3783..4343    +  CDS            MGMT (fragment): MGMT_HUMAN - Experimental evidence at protein level: Swiss-Prot protein existence level 1. Involved in the cellular defense against the biological effects of O6-methylguanine (O6-MeG) and O4-methylthymine (O4-MeT) in DNA. Repairs the methylated nucleobase in DNA by stoichiometrically transferring the methyl group to a cysteine residue in the enzyme. This is a suicide reaction: the enzyme is irreversibly inactivated. From Homo sapiens (Human).
   4380..4402    +  CDS            5xFLAG (fragment): five tandem FLAG® epitope tags
   4457..4681    +  polyA_signal   bGH poly(A) signal: bovine growth hormone polyadenylation signal
   4685..4706    +  promoter       SV40 promoter (fragment): SV40 enhancer and early promoter
   4727..5155    +  rep_origin     f1 ori (sequence partly withheld): f1 bacteriophage origin of replication; arrow indicates direction of (+) strand synthesis
   5169..5498    +  promoter       SV40 promoter: SV40 enhancer and early promoter
   5565..6356    +  CDS            neo: KKA2_KLEPN - Also known as kan, nptII. Experimental evidence at protein level: Swiss-Prot protein existence level 1. Resistance to kanamycin, neomycin, paromomycin, ribostamycin, butirosin and gentamicin B. From Klebsiella pneumoniae.
   6380..6538    +  CDS            ble (fragment): BLE_KLEPN - Experimental evidence at protein level: Swiss-Prot protein existence level 1. Binding protein with a strong affinity to the bleomycin family of antibiotics. Binds to CL990; an antimitotic-antibiotic compound. From Klebsiella pneumoniae.
   6533..6654    +  polyA_signal   SV40 poly(A) signal: SV40 polyadenylation signal
   6727..6743    -  protein_bind   lac operator: The lac repressor binds to the lac operator to inhibit transcription in E. coli. This inhibition can be relieved by adding lactose or isopropyl-β-D-thiogalactopyranoside (IPTG). lac repressor encoded by lacI
   6751..6781    -  promoter       lac promoter: promoter for the E. coli lac operon
   6796..6817    -  protein_bind   CAP binding site: CAP binding activates transcription in the presence of cAMP. E. coli catabolite activator protein
   6830..6922    -  CDS            lacI (fragment): lac repressor; lacI; The lac repressor binds to the lac operator to inhibit transcription in E. coli. This inhibition can be relieved by adding lactose or isopropyl-β-D-thiogalactopyranoside (IPTG).
   7105..7693    -  rep_origin     ori: high-copy-number ColE1/pMB1/pBR322/pUC origin of replication
   7864..8724    -  CDS            AmpR: β-lactamase; bla; confers resistance to ampicillin, carbenicillin, and related antibiotics
   8725..8829    -  promoter       AmpR promoter: bla
   8888..8940    -  misc_feature   bom (fragment): basis of mobility region from pBR322
   9095..24      +  enhancer       CMV enhancer (across the origin): human cytomegalovirus immediate early enhancer
>Addgene plasmid #200799 | CLIPf-KIF5B-SNAPf-HisTag-FLAG | addgene full sequence | sequence record 435693 | Addgene NGS Result
GTATTAGTCATCGCTATTACCATGGTGATGCGGTTTTGGCAGTACATCAATGGGCGTGGATAGCGGTTTG
ACTCACGGGGATTTCCAAGTCTCCACCCCATTGACGTCAATGGGAGTTTGTTTTGGCACCAAAATCAACG
GGACTTTCCAAAATGTCGTAACAACTCCGCCCCATTGACGCAAATGGGCGGTAGGCGTGTACGGTGGGAG
GTCTATATAAGCAGAGCTCTCTGGCTAACTAGAGAACCCACTGCTTACTGGCTTATCGAAATTAATACGA
CTCACTATAGGGAGACCCAAGCTGGCTAGCGTTTAAACTTAAGCTTGGTACCATGGACAAGGACTGCGAG
ATGAAGCGGACCACACTGGATAGCCCTCTGGGCAAGCTGGAACTGAGCGGCTGTGAACAGGGCCTGCACC
GGATCATCTTTCTCGGCAAGGGAACCTCTGCCGCCGATGCTGTTGAAGTGCCTGCTCCTGCTGCTGTGCT
CGGAGGACCTGAACCTCTGATTCAGGCCACCGCCTGGCTGAACGCCTACTTTCATCAGCCCGAGGCCATC
GAGGAGTTCCCCGTTCCTGCTCTGCATCACCCCGTGTTCCAGCAAGAAAGCTTCACCAGACAGGTGCTGT
GGAAGCTGCTGAAGGTGGTCAAGTTCGGCGAAGTGATCAGCGAGTCTCACCTGGCCGCTCTCGTGGGAAA
TCCAGCTGCTACAGCCGCCGTGAACACAGCCCTGGATGGAAACCCTGTGCCTATTCTGATCCCCTGCCAC
AGAGTGGTGCAGGGCGATTCTGATGTGGGCCCTTATCTTGGAGGCCTGGCCGTGAAAGAATGGCTGCTGG
CCCACGAAGGACACAGACTGGGAAAACCTGGCCTCGGAGGATCCATGGCGGACCTGGCCGAGTGCAACAT
CAAAGTGATGTGTCGCTTCAGACCTCTCAACGAGTCTGAAGTGAACCGCGGCGACAAGTACATCGCCAAG
TTTCAGGGAGAAGACACGGTCGTGATCGCGTCCAAGCCTTATGCATTTGATCGGGTGTTCCAGTCAAGCA
CATCTCAAGAGCAAGTGTATAATGACTGTGCAAAGAAGATTGTTAAAGATGTACTTGAAGGATATAATGG
AACAATATTTGCATATGGACAAACATCCTCTGGGAAGACACACACAATGGAGGGTAAACTTCATGATCCA
GAAGGCATGGGAATTATTCCAAGAATAGTGCAAGATATTTTTAATTATATTTACTCCATGGATGAAAATT
TGGAATTTCATATTAAGGTTTCATATTTTGAAATATATTTGGATAAGATAAGGGACCTGTTAGATGTTTC
AAAGACCAACCTTTCAGTTCATGAAGACAAAAACCGAGTTCCCTATGTAAAGGGGTGCACAGAGCGTTTT
GTATGTAGTCCAGATGAAGTTATGGATACCATAGATGAAGGAAAATCCAACAGACATGTAGCAGTTACAA
ATATGAATGAACATAGCTCTAGGAGTCACAGTATATTTCTTATTAATGTCAAACAAGAGAACACACAAAC
GGAACAAAAGCTGAGTGGAAAACTTTATCTGGTTGATTTAGCTGGTAGTGAAAAGGTTAGTAAAACTGGA
GCTGAAGGTGCTGTGCTGGATGAAGCTAAAAACATCAACAAGTCACTTTCTGCTCTTGGAAATGTTATTT
CTGCTTTGGCTGAGGGTAGTACATATGTTCCATATCGAGATAGTAAAATGACAAGAATCCTTCAAGATTC
ATTAGGTGGCAACTGTAGAACCACTATTGTAATTTGCTGCTCTCCATCATCATACAATGAGTCTGAAACA
AAATCTACACTCTTATTTGGCCAAAGGGCCAAAACAATTAAGAACACAGTTTGTGTCAATGTGGAGTTAA
CTGCAGAACAGTGGAAAAAGAAGTATGAAAAAGAAAAAGAAAAAAATAAGATCCTGCGGAACACTATTCA
GTGGCTTGAAAATGAGCTCAACAGATGGCGTAATGGGGAGACGGTGCCTATTGATGAACAGTTTGACAAA
GAGAAAGCCAACTTGGAAGCTTTCACAGTGGATAAAGATATTACTCTTACCAATGATAAACCAGCAACCG
CAATTGGAGTTATAGGAAATTTTACTGATGCTGAAAGAAGAAAGTGTGAAGAAGAAATTGCTAAATTATA
CAAACAGCTTGATGACAAGGATGAAGAAATTAACCAGCAAAGTCAACTGGTAGAGAAACTGAAGACGCAA
ATGTTGGATCAGGAGGAGCTTTTGGCATCTACCAGAAGGGATCAAGACAATATGCAAGCTGAGCTGAATC
GCCTTCAAGCAGAAAATGATGCCTCTAAAGAAGAAGTGAAAGAAGTTTTACAGGCCCTAGAAGAACTTGC
TGTCAATTATGATCAGAAGTCTCAGGAAGTTGAAGACAAAACTAAGGAATATGAATTGCTTAGTGATGAA
TTGAATCAGAAATCGGCAACTTTAGCGAGTATAGATGCTGAGCTTCAGAAACTTAAGGAAATGACCAACC
ACCAGAAAAAACGAGCAGCTGAGATGATGGCATCTTTACTAAAAGACCTTGCAGAAATAGGAATTGCTGT
GGGAAATAATGATGTAAAGCAGCCTGAGGGAACTGGCATGATAGATGAAGAGTTCACTGTTGCAAGACTC
TACATTAGCAAAATGAAGTCAGAAGTAAAAACCATGGTGAAACGTTGCAAGCAGTTAGAAAGCACACAAA
CTGAGAGCAACAAAAAAATGGAAGAAAATGAAAAGGAGTTAGCAGCATGTCAGCTTCGTATCTCTCAACA
TGAAGCCAAAATCAAGTCATTGACTGAATACCTTCAAAATGTGGAACAAAAGAAAAGACAGTTGGAGGAA
TCTGTCGATGCCCTCAGTGAAGAACTAGTCCAGCTTCGAGCACAAGAGAAAGTCCATGAAATGGAAAAGG
AGCACTTAAATAAGGTTCAGACTGCAAATGAAGTTAAGCAAGCTGTTGAACAGCAGATCCAGAGCCATAG
AGAAACTCATCAAAAACAGATCAGTAGTTTGAGAGATGAAGTAGAAGCAAAAGCAAAACTTATTACTGAT
CTTCAAGACCAAAACCAGAAAATGATGTTAGAGCAGGAACGTCTAAGAGTAGAACATGAGAAGTTGAAAG
CCACAGATCAGGAAAAGAGCAGAAAACTACATGAACTTACGGTTATGCAAGATAGACGAGAACAAGCAAG
ACAAGACTTGAAGGGTTTGGAAGAGACAGTGGCAAAAGAACTTCAGACTTTACACAACCTGCGCAAACTC
TTTGTTCAGGACCTGGCTACAAGAGTTAAAAAGAGTGCTGAGATTGATTCTGATGACACCGGAGGCAGCG
CTGCTCAGAAGCAAAAAATCTCCTTTCTTGAAAATAATCTTGAACAGCTCACTAAAGTGCACAAACAGTT
GGTACGTGATAATGCAGATCTCCGCTGTGAACTTCCTAAGTTGGAAAAGCGACTTCGAGCTACAGCTGAG
AGAGTGAAAGCTTTGGAATCAGCACTGAAAGAAGCTAAAGAAAATGCATCTCGTGATCGCAAACGCTATC
AGCAAGAAGTAGATCGCATAAAGGAAGCAGTCAGGTCAAAGAATATGGCCAGAAGAGGGCATTCTGCACA
GATTGCTAAACCTATTCGTCCCGGGCAACATCCAGCAGCTTCTCCAACTCACCCAAGTGCAATTCGTGGA
GGAGGTGCATTTGTTCAGAACAGCCAGCCAGTGGCAGTGCGAGGTGGAGGAGGCAAACAAGTGGGAGAAT
TCGATAAGGATTGTGAAATGAAGCGCACAACCCTGGACTCCCCACTGGGCAAACTTGAGCTGTCTGGATG
CGAGCAGGGACTGCACAGAATCATATTCCTCGGAAAGGGCACCAGCGCCGCTGATGCAGTGGAAGTTCCA
GCACCAGCTGCAGTGCTTGGTGGACCAGAGCCACTTATGCAGGCTACAGCTTGGCTGAATGCTTATTTCC
ACCAGCCGGAAGCCATCGAAGAGTTTCCCGTGCCAGCACTGCACCATCCTGTCTTTCAACAAGAGTCCTT
CACACGGCAAGTCCTGTGGAAACTCCTGAAAGTCGTGAAATTTGGGGAAGTGATCTCCTACAGCCACCTG
GCTGCACTGGCCGGAAATCCTGCAGCAACTGCCGCTGTGAAAACTGCCCTGTCCGGCAATCCAGTGCCAA
TCCTGATTCCTTGTCACCGGGTCGTCCAGGGCGACCTGGATGTTGGAGGATATGAAGGCGGACTGGCTGT
CAAAGAGTGGCTCCTTGCTCACGAGGGCCATAGACTCGGAAAGCCTGGACTTGGTGGAAGCGCCGGATCT
GCAGCAGGATCTGGCGAGTTTCACCACCACCATCACCACGACTACAAGGACGACGACGACAAATGAGCGG
CCGCTCGAGTCTAGAGGGCCCGTTTAAACCCGCTGATCAGCCTCGACTGTGCCTTCTAGTTGCCAGCCAT
CTGTTGTTTGCCCCTCCCCCGTGCCTTCCTTGACCCTGGAAGGTGCCACTCCCACTGTCCTTTCCTAATA
AAATGAGGAAATTGCATCGCATTGTCTGAGTAGGTGTCATTCTATTCTGGGGGGTGGGGTGGGGCAGGAC
AGCAAGGGGGAGGATTGGGAAGACAATAGCAGGCATGCTGGGGATGCGGTGGGCTCTATGGCTTCTGAGG
CGGAAAGAACCAGCTGGGGCTCTAGGGGGTATCCCC
[124 nt withheld, positions 4727-4850]
C
[91 nt withheld, positions 4852-4942]
A
[49 nt withheld, positions 4944-4992]
CCTTTGACGTTGGAGTCCACGTTCTTT
[37 nt withheld, positions 5020-5056]
ACCCTATCTCGGTCTATTCTTTTGATTTATAAGGGATTTTGCCGATTTCGGCCTATTGGTTAAAAAATGA
GCTGATTTAACAAAAATTTAACGCGAATTAATTCTGTGGAATGTGTGTCAGTTAGGGTGTGGAAAGTCCC
CAGGCTCCCCAGCAGGCAGAAGTATGCAAAGCATGCATCTCAATTAGTCAGCAACCAGGTGTGGAAAGTC
CCCAGGCTCCCCAGCAGGCAGAAGTATGCAAAGCATGCATCTCAATTAGTCAGCAACCATAGTCCCGCCC
CTAACTCCGCCCATCCCGCCCCTAACTCCGCCCAGTTCCGCCCATTCTCCGCCCCATGGCTGACTAATTT
TTTTTATTTATGCAGAGGCCGAGGCCGCCTCTGCCTCTGAGCTATTCCAGAAGTAGTGAGGAGGCTTTTT
TGGAGGCCTAGGCTTTTGCAAAAAGCTCCCGGGAGCTTGTATATCCATTTTCGGATCTGATCAAGAGACA
GGATGAGGATCGTTTCGCATGATTGAACAAGATGGATTGCACGCAGGTTCTCCGGCCGCTTGGGTGGAGA
GGCTATTCGGCTATGACTGGGCACAACAGACAATCGGCTGCTCTGATGCCGCCGTGTTCCGGCTGTCAGC
GCAGGGGCGCCCGGTTCTTTTTGTCAAGACCGACCTGTCCGGTGCCCTGAATGAACTGCAGGACGAGGCA
GCGCGGCTATCGTGGCTGGCCACGACGGGCGTTCCTTGCGCAGCTGTGCTCGACGTTGTCACTGAAGCGG
GAAGGGACTGGCTGCTATTGGGCGAAGTGCCGGGGCAGGATCTCCTGTCATCTCACCTTGCTCCTGCCGA
GAAAGTATCCATCATGGCTGATGCAATGCGGCGGCTGCATACGCTTGATCCGGCTACCTGCCCATTCGAC
CACCAAGCGAAACATCGCATCGAGCGAGCACGTACTCGGATGGAAGCCGGTCTTGTCGATCAGGATGATC
TGGACGAAGAGCATCAGGGGCTCGCGCCAGCCGAACTGTTCGCCAGGCTCAAGGCGCGCATGCCCGACGG
CGAGGATCTCGTCGTGACCCATGGCGATGCCTGCTTGCCGAATATCATGGTGGAAAATGGCCGCTTTTCT
GGATTCATCGACTGTGGCCGGCTGGGTGTGGCGGACCGCTATCAGGACATAGCGTTGGCTACCCGTGATA
TTGCTGAAGAGCTTGGCGGCGAATGGGCTGACCGCTTCCTCGTGCTTTACGGTATCGCCGCTCCCGATTC
GCAGCGCATCGCCTTCTATCGCCTTCTTGACGAGTTCTTCTGAGCGGGACTCTGGGGTTCGAAATGACCG
ACCAAGCGACGCCCAACCTGCCATCACGAGATTTCGATTCCACCGCCGCCTTCTATGAAAGGTTGGGCTT
CGGAATCGTTTTCCGGGACGCCGGCTGGATGATCCTCCAGCGCGGGGATCTCATGCTGGAGTTCTTCGCC
CACCCCAACTTGTTTATTGCAGCTTATAATGGTTACAAATAAAGCAATAGCATCACAAATTTCACAAATA
AAGCATTTTTTTCACTGCATTCTAGTTGTGGTTTGTCCAAACTCATCAATGTATCTTATCATGTCTGTAT
ACCGTCGACCTCTAGCTAGAGCTTGGCGTAATCATGGTCATAGCTGTTTCCTGTGTGAAATTGTTATCCG
CTCACAATTCCACACAACATACGAGCCGGAAGCATAAAGTGTAAAGCCTGGGGTGCCTAATGAGTGAGCT
AACTCACATTAATTGCGTTGCGCTCACTGCCCGCTTTCCAGTCGGGAAACCTGTCGTGCCAGCTGCATTA
ATGAATCGGCCAACGCGCGGGGAGAGGCGGTTTGCGTATTGGGCGCTCTTCCGCTTCCTCGCTCACTGAC
TCGCTGCGCTCGGTCGTTCGGCTGCGGCGAGCGGTATCAGCTCACTCAAAGGCGGTAATACGGTTATCCA
CAGAATCAGGGGATAACGCAGGAAAGAACATGTGAGCAAAAGGCCAGCAAAAGGCCAGGAACCGTAAAAA
GGCCGCGTTGCTGGCGTTTTTCCATAGGCTCCGCCCCCCTGACGAGCATCACAAAAATCGACGCTCAAGT
CAGAGGTGGCGAAACCCGACAGGACTATAAAGATACCAGGCGTTTCCCCCTGGAAGCTCCCTCGTGCGCT
CTCCTGTTCCGACCCTGCCGCTTACCGGATACCTGTCCGCCTTTCTCCCTTCGGGAAGCGTGGCGCTTTC
TCATAGCTCACGCTGTAGGTATCTCAGTTCGGTGTAGGTCGTTCGCTCCAAGCTGGGCTGTGTGCACGAA
CCCCCCGTTCAGCCCGACCGCTGCGCCTTATCCGGTAACTATCGTCTTGAGTCCAACCCGGTAAGACACG
ACTTATCGCCACTGGCAGCAGCCACTGGTAACAGGATTAGCAGAGCGAGGTATGTAGGCGGTGCTACAGA
GTTCTTGAAGTGGTGGCCTAACTACGGCTACACTAGAAGAACAGTATTTGGTATCTGCGCTCTGCTGAAG
CCAGTTACCTTCGGAAAAAGAGTTGGTAGCTCTTGATCCGGCAAACAAACCACCGCTGGTAGCGGTGGTT
TTTTTGTTTGCAAGCAGCAGATTACGCGCAGAAAAAAAGGATCTCAAGAAGATCCTTTGATCTTTTCTAC
GGGGTCTGACGCTCAGTGGAACGAAAACTCACGTTAAGGGATTTTGGTCATGAGATTATCAAAAAGGATC
TTCACCTAGATCCTTTTAAATTAAAAATGAAGTTTTAAATCAATCTAAAGTATATATGAGTAAACTTGGT
CTGACAGTTACCAATGCTTAATCAGTGAGGCACCTATCTCAGCGATCTGTCTATTTCGTTCATCCATAGT
TGCCTGACTCCCCGTCGTGTAGATAACTACGATACGGGAGGGCTTACCATCTGGCCCCAGTGCTGCAATG
ATACCGCGAGACCCACGCTCACCGGCTCCAGATTTATCAGCAATAAACCAGCCAGCCGGAAGGGCCGAGC
GCAGAAGTGGTCCTGCAACTTTATCCGCCTCCATCCAGTCTATTAATTGTTGCCGGGAAGCTAGAGTAAG
TAGTTCGCCAGTTAATAGTTTGCGCAACGTTGTTGCCATTGCTACAGGCATCGTGGTGTCACGCTCGTCG
TTTGGTATGGCTTCATTCAGCTCCGGTTCCCAACGATCAAGGCGAGTTACATGATCCCCCATGTTGTGCA
AAAAAGCGGTTAGCTCCTTCGGTCCTCCGATCGTTGTCAGAAGTAAGTTGGCCGCAGTGTTATCACTCAT
GGTTATGGCAGCACTGCATAATTCTCTTACTGTCATGCCATCCGTAAGATGCTTTTCTGTGACTGGTGAG
TACTCAACCAAGTCATTCTGAGAATAGTGTATGCGGCGACCGAGTTGCTCTTGCCCGGCGTCAATACGGG
ATAATACCGCGCCACATAGCAGAACTTTAAAAGTGCTCATCATTGGAAAACGTTCTTCGGGGCGAAAACT
CTCAAGGATCTTACCGCTGTTGAGATCCAGTTCGATGTAACCCACTCGTGCACCCAACTGATCTTCAGCA
TCTTTTACTTTCACCAGCGTTTCTGGGTGAGCAAAAACAGGAAGGCAAAATGCCGCAAAAAAGGGAATAA
GGGCGACACGGAAATGTTGAATACTCATACTCTTCCTTTTTCAATATTATTGAAGCATTTATCAGGGTTA
TTGTCTCATGAGCGGATACATATTTGAATGTATTTAGAAAAATAAACAAATAGGGGTTCCGCGCACATTT
CCCCGAAAAGTGCCACCTGACGTCGACGGATCGGGAGATCTCCCGATCCCCTATGGTGCACTCTCAGTAC
AATCTGCTCTGATGCCGCATAGTTAAGCCAGTATCTGCTCCCTGCTTGTGTGTTGGAGGTCGCTGAGTAG
TGCGCGAGCAAAATTTAAGCTACAACAAGGCAAGGCTTGACCGACAATTGCATGAAGAATCTGCTTAGGG
TTAGGCGTTTTGCGCTGCTTCGCGATGTACGGGCCAGATATACGCGTTGACATTGATTATTGACTAGTTA
TTAATAGTAATCAATTACGGGGTCATTAGTTCATAGCCCATATATGGAGTTCCGCGTTACATAACTTACG
GTAAATGGCCCGCCTGGCTGACCGCCCAACGACCCCCGCCCATTGACGTCAATAATGACGTATGTTCCCA
TAGTAACGCCAATAGGGACTTTCCATTGACGTCAATGGGTGGAGTATTTACGGTAAACTGCCCACTTGGC
AGTACATCAAGTGTATCATATGCCAAGTACGCCCCCTATTGACGTCAATGACGGTAAATGGCCCGCCTGG
CATTATGCCCAGTACATGACCTTATGGGACTTTCCTACTTGGCAGTACATCTAC
